>Addgene plasmid #227567 | pEPHS1CB0011 | addgene full sequence | sequence record 455279 | Addgene NGS Result
GCAATTGTCTTCTGCACGAAGTGGTTTAAACTATCAGTGTTTGACAGGATATATTGGCGGGTAAACCTAA
GAGAAAAGAGCGTTTATTAGAATAATCGGATATTTAAAAGGGCGTGAAAAGGTTTATCCGTTCGTCCATT
TGTATGTGCATGCCAACCACAGGGTTCCCCAGATCAGGCGCTGGCTGCTGAACCCCCAGCCGGAACTGAC
CCCACAAGGCCCTAGCGTTTGCAATGCACCAGGTCATCATTGACCCAGGCGTGTTCCACCAGGCCGCTGC
CTCGCAACTCTTCGCAGGCTTCGCCGACCTGCTCGCGCCACTTCTTCACGCGGGTGGAATCCGATCCGCA
CATGAGGCGGAAGGTTTCCAGCTTGAGCGGGTACGGCTCCCGGTGCGAGCTGAAATAGTCGAACATCCGT
CGGGCCGTCGGCGACAGCTTGCGGTACTTCTCCCATATGAATTTCGTGTAGTGGTCGCCAGCAAACAGCA
CGACGATTTCCTCGTCGATCAGGACCTGGCAACGGGACGTTTTCTTGCCACGGTCCAGGACGCGGAAGCG
GTGCAGCAGCGACACCGATTCCAGGTGCCCAACGCGGTCGGACGTGAAGCCCATCGCCGTCGCCTGTAGG
CGCGACAGGCATTCCTCGGCCTTCGTGTAATACCGGCCATTGATCGACCAGCCCAGGTCCTGGCAAAGCT
CGTAGAACGTGAAGGTGATCGGCTCGCCGATAGGGGTGCGCTTCGCGTACTCCAACACCTGCTGCCACAC
CAGTTCGTCATCGTCGGCCCGCAGCTCGACGCCGGTGTAGGTGATCTTCACGTCCTTGTTGACGTGGAAA
ATGACCTTGTTTTGCAGCGCCTCGCGCGGGATTTTCTTGTTGCGCGTGGTGAACAGGGCAGAGCGGGCCG
TGTCGTTTGGCATCGCTCGCATCGTGTCCGGCCACGGCGCAATATCGAACAAGGAAAGCTGCATTTCCTT
GATCTGCTGCTTCGTGTGTTTCAGCAACGCGGCCTGCTTGGCCTCGCTGACCTGTTTTGCCAGGTCCTCG
CCGGCGGTTTTTCGCTTCTTGGTCGTCATAGTTCCTCGCGTGTCGATGGTCATCGACTTCGCCAAACCTG
CCGCCTCCTGTTCAAGACGACGCGAACGCTCCACGGCGGCCGATGGCGCGGGCAGGGCAGGGGGAGCCAG
TTGCACGCTGTCGCGCTCGATCTTGGCCGTAGCTTGCTGGACCATCGAGCCGACGGACTGGAAGGTTTCG
CGGGGCGCACGCATGACGGTGCGGCTTGCGATGGTTTCGGCATCCTCGGCGGAAAACCCCGCGTCGATCA
GTTCTTGCCTGTATGCCTTCCGGTCAAACGTCCGATTCATTCACCCTCCTTGCGGGATTGCCCCGACTCA
CGCCGGGGCAATGTGCCCTTATTCCTGATTTGACCCGCCTGGTGCCTTGGTGTCCAGATAATCCACCTTA
TCGGCAATGAAGTCGGTCCCGTAGACCGTCTGGCCGTCCTTCTCGTACTTGGTATTCCGAATCTTGCCCT
GCACGAATACCAGCGACCCCTTGCCCAAATACTTGCCGTGGGCCTCGGCCTGAGAGCCAAAACACTTGAT
GCGGAAGAAGTCGGTGCGCTCCTGCTTGTCGCCGGCATCGTTGCGCCACATCTAGGATCTGCCAGGAACC
GTAAAAAGGCCGCGTTGCTGGCGTTTTTCCATAGGCTCCGCCCCCCTGACGAGCATCACAAAAATCGACG
CTCAAGTCAGAGGTGGCGAAACCCGACAGGACTATAAAGATACCAGGCGTTTCCCCCTGGAAGCTCCCTC
GTGCGCTCTCCTGTTCCGACCCTGCCGCTTACCGGATACCTGTCCGCCTTTCTCCCTTCGGGAAGCGTGG
CGCTTTCTCATAGCTCACGCTGTAGGTATCTCAGTTCGGTGTAGGTCGTTCGCTCCAAGCTGGGCTGTGT
GCACGAACCCCCCGTTCAGCCCGACCGCTGCGCCTTATCCGGTAACTATCGTCTTGAGTCCAACCCGGTA
AGACACGACTTATCGCCACTGGCAGCAGCCACTGGTAACAGGATTAGCAGAGCGAGGTATGTAGGCGGTG
CTACAGAGTTCTTGAAGTGGTGGCCTAACTACGGCTACACTAGAAGAACAGTATTTGGTATCTGCGCTCT
GCTGAAGCCAGTTACCTTCGGAAAAAGAGTTGGTAGCTCTTGATCCGGCAAACAAACCACCGCTGGTAGC
GGTGGTTTTTTTGTTTGCAAGCAGCAGATTACGCGCAGAAAAAAAGGATCTCAAGAAGATCCTTTGATCT
TTTCTACGGGGTCTGACGCTCAGTGGAACGAAAACTCACGTTAAGGGATTTTGGTCATGAGATTATCAAA
AAGGATCTTCACCTAGATCCTTTTAAATTAAAAATGAAGTTTTAAATCAATCTAAAGTATATATGAGTAA
ACTTGGTCTGACAGTTACCAATGCTTAATCAGTGAGGCACCTATCTCAGCGATCTGTCTATTTCGTTCAT
CCATAGTTGCCTGACTCCCCGTCGTGTAGATAACTACGATACGGGAGGGCTTACCATCTGGCCCCAGTGC
TGCAATGATACCGCGAGAACCACGCTCACCGGCTCCAGATTTATCAGCAATAAACCAGCCAGCCGGAAGG
GCCGAGCGCAGAAGTGGTCCTGCAACTTTATCCGCCTCCATCCAGTCTATTAATTGTTGCCGGGAAGCTA
GAGTAAGTAGTTCGCCAGTTAATAGTTTGCGCAACGTTGTTGCCATTGCTACAGGCATCGTGGTGTCACG
CTCGTCGTTTGGTATGGCTTCATTCAGCTCCGGTTCCCAACGATCAAGGCGAGTTACATGATCCCCCATG
TTGTGCAAAAAAGCGGTTAGCTCCTTCGGTCCTCCGATCGTTGTCAGAAGTAAGTTGGCCGCAGTGTTAT
CACTCATGGTTATGGCAGCACTGCATAATTCTCTTACTGTCATGCCATCCGTAAGATGCTTTTCTGTGAC
TGGTGAGTACTCAACCAAGTCATTCTGAGAATAGTGTATGCGGCGACCGAGTTGCTCTTGCCCGGCGTCA
ATACGGGATAATACCGCGCCACATAGCAGAACTTTAAAAGTGCTCATCATTGGAAAACGTTCTTCGGGGC
GAAAACTCTCAAGGATCTTACCGCTGTTGAGATCCAGTTCGATGTAACCCACTCGTGCACCCAACTGATC
TTCAGCATCTTTTACTTTCACCAGCGTTTCTGGGTGAGCAAAAACAGGAAGGCAAAATGCCGCAAAAAAG
GGAATAAGGGCGACACGGAAATGTTGAATACTCATACTCTTCCTTTTTCAATATTATTGAAGCATTTATC
AAGGTTATTGTCTCATGAGCGGATACATATTTGAATGTATTTAGAAAAATAAACAAATAGGGGTTCCGCG
CACGAATTGGCCAGCGCTGCCATTTTTGGGGTGAGGCCGTTCGCGGCCGAGGGGCGCAGCCCCTGGGGGG
ATGGGAGGCCCGCGTTAGCGGGCCGGGAGGGTTCGAGAAGGGGGGGCACCCCCCTTCGGCGTGCGCGGTC
ACGCGCACAGGGCGCAGCCCTGGTTAAAAACAAGGTTTATAAATATTGGTTTAAAAGCAGGTTAAAAGAC
AGGTTAGCGGTGGCCGAAAAACGGGCGGAAACCCTTGCAAATGCTGGATTTTCTGCCTGTGGACAGCCCC
TCAAATGTCAATAGGTGCGCCCCTCATCTGTCAGCACTCTGCCCCTCAAGTGTCAAGGATCGCGCCCCTC
ATCTGTCAGTAGTCGCGCCCCTCAAGTGTCAATACCGCAGGGCACTTATCCCCAGGCTTGTCCACATCAT
CTGTGGGAAACTCGCGTAAAATCAGGCGTTTTCGCCGATTTGCGAGGCTGGCCAGCTCCACGTCGCCGGC
CGAAATCGAGCCTGCCCCTCATCTGTCAACGCCGCGCCGGGTGAGTCGGCCCCTCAAGTGTCAACGTCCG
CCCCTCATCTGTCAGTGAGGGCCAAGTTTTCCGCGAGGTATCCACAACGCCGGCGGCCGCGGTGTCTCGC
ACACGGCTTCGACGGCGTTTCTGGCGCGTTTGCAGGGCCATAGACGGCCGCCAGCCCAGCGGCGAGGGCA
ACCAGCCCGGTGAGCGTCGCAAAGGAGATCCTGATCTGACTGATGGGCTGCCTGTATCGAGTGGTGATTT
TGTGCCGAGCTGCCGGTCGGGGAGCTGTTGGCTGGCTGGTGGCAGGATATATTGTGGTGTAAACAAATTG
ACGCTTAGACAACTTAATAACACATTGCGGACGTTTTTAATGTACTGGGGTGGATGCAGTGGGCCCCACT
CTGTGAAGACAATGCCGAATTCGGATCCGGAGGTCAACATGGTGGAGCACGACACTCTGGTCTACTCCAA
AAATGTCAAAGATACAGTCTCAGAAGATCAAAGGGCTATTGAGACTTTTCAACAAAGGATAATTTCGGGA
AACCTCCTCGGATTCCATTGCCCAGCTATCTGTCACTTCATCGAAAGGACAGTAGAAAAGGAAGGTGGCT
CCTACAAATGCCATCATTGCGATAAAGGAAAGGCTATCATTCAAGATCTCTCTGCCGACAGTGGTCCCAA
AGATGGACCCCCACCCACGAGGAGCATCGTGGAAAAAGAAGAGGTTCCAACCACGTCTACAAAGCAAGTG
GATTGATGTGACATCTCCACTGACGTAAGGGATGACGCACAATCCCACTATCCTTCGCAAGACCCTTCCT
CTATATAAGGAAGTTCATTTCATTTGGAGAGGACACGCTCGAGTATAAGAGCTCATTTTTACAACAATTA
CCAACAACAACAAACAACAAACAACATTACAATTACATTTACAATTATCGATACAATGTGGAAACTCAGG
ATTGGCGAAAAAAACGGCAAATTTAACATCGGTGACGGGAACGGAGATGACTATCTGCACAGTACTAACA
ACTTCGTCGGTCGTCAAACGTGGGAATTCGATCCAGACGCCGGAACGCAAAAGGAGCGAGATGAAATAGA
ACGTCTTAGGGAACAGTTCCTGATAAATAAAAAAAAATTGGATATCAGGTGCTGCGCCGACTTATTAATG
AGGAACCAACTCATCAAAGAAAGTGGAATAGATTTAATCAGTGTACCACCCGTTCGTTTAGGGGATGATG
AGGACGTAAATTATGAAGCAGTGACGACAGCCGTTCGTAAAGCTGTGCGTCTGAATAGAGCTATACAGGC
CTGGGACGGACATTGGCCCGCTGAAAATGCTGGCCCGTTATTCTTCACTCCGCCATTAATTATAGCATTG
TACATCTCCGGGACCTTAGATACTATACTGACTCAAGAGCACAAGCGAGAAATGATCCGATATATGTATA
TACACCAAAATGAAGATGGAGGCTGGGGATTTTACATATCCGGGCGTAGCACTATGATAGGGACAGCACT
CAATTACGTCGGACTGAGGTTACTGGGCGAAGATGATAATGATGCCATTGCAAAGGGTCGAAAGTGGATC
CTTGATCACGGAGGGGCAACATCAATTCCAAGTTGGGGCAAGGTTTACCTCTCCGTGCTTGGCGTCTACG
AATGGGCTGGCTGTAACCCATTACCACCAGAGTTTTGGTTGTTCCCCAGTTTTCTCCCCTACCACCCAGC
TAAGATGTGGTGTTATTGTCGAACTACCTACATGCCGATGAGCTACCTCTACGGGACAGGATTCCAGGGT
CCCATAACTGATCTGGTAAAATCTCTGAGGAAAGAGATTCATGTTATCCCTTACCACCAGATTGACTGGA
ATAAACAAAGACACAACTGTTGTAAAGAAGATCTGTACTATCCGCATACATACATACAGGACCTCTTGTG
GGATGGGTTACATTACTTCTCTGAGCCCCTCGTTAGTAAGTGGCCTCTTAAAAAGTTACGTGAGAAGGGC
TTGAAGAGGGTCCTTGACTTGATGCAATATAACGCCGAAGAAGGTAGATACATAACATTGGGGTGTGTCG
AGAAATCCTTACAAATGATGTGCTTCTCAGCTCTTGACCCAAATGGTATCGATTTTAAAAGACACCTGGC
CCGAGTGCCTGACTACCTCTGGGTCGCTGAGGACGGGATGAAGATGCAATCTTTCGGGAGTCAGTTGTGG
GACTGTACGCTGGTAACGCAAGCAATAATCGCCTCCGACATGGTCGAAGAATATGGCGACTCTTTAAAGA
AAGCTAATTTCTACTTAAAAGAGTCACAAATAAAGCAAAACCCCAAGGGGGACTTTGAGAATATGTGTAG
GCAATTTACCAAAGGAGCTTGGACATTTAGCGACCAGGACCATGGCTGGGTTGTTAGTGATTGCACTGCT
GAAGCAGTTAAATGCCTGCTCGCTTTGTCTCAGATGCCTCAGGAAATTTCTGGTGAGAAAGTGGACGTTG
AGCGATTGTATGACGCTATTAACGTCCTTTTGTATTTGCAAAGTCCAGAGACTGGGGGGTTCGCCATCTG
GGAAGCTCCGGTGCCTAAGCCATACCTCGAAAAGCTCAACCCCTCTGAACTTTTTGCTGACATAGTAGTA
GAACGTGAGCACGTAGAGTGCACAGGGAGTATAATTCAGACTCTCCAGACTTTCAAGACACTGCACCCGG
GCCATCGTCAGAAAGAAATCGAGGTGGCTATTGAGAAAGGAATCAGGTTTCTCGAGAATAGGCAGCAAGA
GAACGGATCATGGTACGGATATTGGGGTATATGTTACTTGTACGGAACGTATTTCGTGCTGCAAGGACTG
GTGGCCTGTGGACAGACGTATGAGAACTCCGAAGCCGTTAGAAAAGCTGTTAAATTTTTCCTTTCAACAC
AAAATTCAGAGGGTGGCTGGGGAGAAAATTTCGAGTCTTGCCCTCAGGAAAAATTTATCCCACTTGAGGG
AAACCGAACAAATTTTGTACAGACCTCTTGGGCCATGTTAGGGTTGCTGTGTGGAGGGCAAGCAGAAAGG
GATCCGACACCTCTTCACAAAGCTGCTAAGCTGCTTATTAATGGTCAAATGGACAACGGGGACTTCCCTC
AGCAAGAAATCACTGGGGTTTATATGAAGAATTGCATGCTGCACTACGCCGAATATCGAAACACCTTCCC
TTTATGGGCTTTAGGCGAATACCGTAAACGAGTGTGGCTGGCAAAACAAGAGACTGGTTCGTAAGTCGAC
CGGCTGCTAACAAAGCCCGAGCTTCTCTAGCTAGAGTCGATCGACAAGCTCGAGTTTCTCCATAATAATG
TGTGAGTAGTTCCCAGATAAGGGAATTAGGGTTCCTATAGGGTTTCGCTCATGTGTTGAGCATATAAGAA
ACCCTTAGTATGTATTTGTATTTGTAAAATACTTCTATCAATAAAATTTCTAATTCCTAAAACCAAAATC
CAGTACTAAAATCCAGATCGCT
Features (pLannotate 1.2.2; 14 found; start..end, strand, type, name):
     42..66      +  misc_feature   RB T-DNA repeat: right border repeat from nopaline C58 T-DNA
    178..198     -  CDS            TetR (fragment): tetracycline resistance regulatory protein; tetR
    225..1370    -  CDS            trfA: TRFA_ECOLX - Experimental evidence at protein level: Swiss-Prot protein existence level 1. Also involved in plasmid copy number control, promoting intermolecular coupling of protein bound iterons at oriV, which inhibits replication initiation. From Escherichia coli.
   1706..2294    -  rep_origin     ori: high-copy-number ColE1/pMB1/pBR322/pUC origin of replication
   2465..3325    -  CDS            AmpR: β-lactamase; bla; confers resistance to ampicillin, carbenicillin, and related antibiotics
   3326..3430    -  promoter       AmpR promoter: bla
   3517..4148    -  rep_origin     oriV: incP origin of replication
   4240..4264    +  misc_feature   LB T-DNA repeat: left border repeat from nopaline C58 T-DNA
   4450..4795    +  promoter       CaMV 35S promoter: strong constitutive promoter from cauliflower mosaic virus
   4747..4793    +  promoter       minimal CaMV 35S promoter: minimal 35S promoter from cauliflower mosaic virus
   4824..4877    +  misc_feature   TMV Ω: translational enhancer from the tobacco mosaic virus 5'-leader sequence (Gallie et al., 1988)
   4886..7192    +  CDS            DDS: DADIS_PANGI - Also known as DS
   7213..7230    +  CDS            SET1 (fragment): solubility-enhancement tag derived from T7 phage gene 10B
   7265..7439    +  polyA_signal   CaMV poly(A) signal: cauliflower mosaic virus polyadenylation signal
