[The description below was written by a language model from this plasmid's Addgene catalogue record and pLannotate feature annotations shown in this document.]
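Description:
pEPHS1CB0011 is a Level 1, Position 1 Golden Gate (MoClo-style) plant expression plasmid built in the pICH47732 acceptor backbone. It is a binary vector. Nopaline-type left and right T-DNA border repeats flank the expression cassette, and the backbone carries both a high-copy ColE1/pUC-type origin for propagation in E. coli and the broad-host-range IncP oriV with its trfA replication initiator gene, which together allow maintenance in Agrobacterium. Selection in bacteria is by ampicillin through the bla gene and its native promoter. No plant selectable marker is annotated within the T-DNA of the 7.4 kb sequence.

The single transcription unit consists of a short CaMV 35S promoter fused to the tobacco mosaic virus Ω leader, a translational enhancer, followed by the TkTXSS coding sequence from Taraxacum kok-saghyz and the CaMV 35S polyadenylation signal/terminator. The coding sequence carries a Q486H substitution, and its internal BsaI sites were removed by silent mutations to make it compatible with BsaI-based assembly; the BsaI cloning sites themselves were destroyed during assembly. Automated annotation labels the roughly 2.3 kb open reading frame by similarity to dammarenediol synthase from Panax ginseng, which is consistent with a triterpene synthase (oxidosqualene cyclase). The short "SET1" and "TetR" fragments are probably incidental matches rather than functional elements.

The record describes the plasmid as intended for strong constitutive expression in plants. The associated work concerns triterpenoid biosynthesis, so the point mutant was presumably made to test the role of residue 486 in enzyme function, although the record does not say this. As a Level 1 module, it can be used directly or combined with other units in higher-level multigene assemblies.
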