Addgene plasmid #227567: pEPHS1CB0011
Purpose: Level 1 - Position 1 with 35S promoter and terminator for plant expression, with mutations in CDS
Depositing lab: Nicola Patron. Depositing organization: Earlham Institute. Publication: Biosynthesis and bioactivity of anti-inflammatory triterpenoids in Calendula officinalis. Golubova D, Salmon M, Su H, Tansley C, Kaithakottil GG, Linsmith G, Schudoma C, Swarbreck D, O'Connell MA, Patron NJ. Nat Commun. 2025 Jul 28;16(1):6941. doi: 10.1038/s41467-025-62269-w. PubMed 40721615.
Backbone
  Vector backbone: pICH47732
  Vector type: Plant Expression
Growth in bacteria
  Bacterial resistance: Ampicillin, 100 μg/mL
  Growth temperature: 37°C
  Growth strain: DH5alpha
  Copy number: High Copy
Gene/Insert
  Gene/Insert name: 35Sshort_TMV_TkTXSS (Q486H)_35S
  Species: Taraxacum kok-sagyhz
  Mutation: Q486H, BsaI sites removed by silent mutation
  Promoter: 35Sshort_TMV (pICH51277)
  Cloning method: Restriction Enzyme; 5′ cloning site BsaI (destroyed during cloning); 3′ cloning site BsaI (destroyed during cloning)
Terms and licenses: Academic/Nonprofit Terms; Industry Terms: Not Available to Industry
How to cite: pEPHS1CB0011 was a gift from Nicola Patron (Addgene plasmid # 227567 ; http://n2t.net/addgene:227567 ; RRID:Addgene_227567)
